>Addgene plasmid #108312 | pCiGSΔΨ | addgene full sequence | sequence record 211440 | Addgene NGS Result
GAATTCGAGCTTGCATGCCTGCAGGTCGTTACATAACTTACGGTAAATGGCCCGCCTGGCTGACCGCCCA
ACGACCCCCGCCCATTGACGTCAATAATGACGTATGTTCCCATAGTAACGCCAATAGGGACTTTCCATTG
ACGTCAATGGGTGGAGTATTTACGGTAAACTGCCCACTTGGCAGTACATCAAGTGTATCATATGCCAAGT
ACGCCCCCTATTGACGTCAATGACGGTAAATGGCCCGCCTGGCATTATGCCCAGTACATGACCTTATGGG
ACTTTCCTACTTGGCAGTACATCTACGTATTAGTCATCGCTATTACCATGGTGATGCGGTTTTGGCAGTA
CATCAATGGGCGTGGATAGCGGTTTGACTCACGGGGATTTCCAAGTCTCCACCCCATTGACGTCAATGGG
AGTTTGTTTTGGCACCAAAATCAACGGGACTTTCCAAAATGTCGTAACAACTCCGCCCCATTGACGCAAA
TGGGCGGTAGGCGTGTACGGTGGGAGGTCTATATAAGCAGAGCTCGTTTAGTGAACCGTCAGATCGCCTG
GAGACGCCATCCACGCTGTTTTGACCTCCATAGAAGACACCGGGACCGATCCAGCCTCCGGACTCTAGAG
GATCCGGTACTCGAGGAACTGAAAAACCAGAAAGTTAACTGGTAAGTTTAGTCTTTTTGTCTTTTATTTC
AGGTCCCGGATCCGGTGGTGGTGCAAATCAAAGAACTGCTCCTCAGTGGATGTTGCCTTTACTTCTAGGC
CTGTACGGAAGTGTTACTTCTGCTCTAAAAGCTGCGGAATTGTACCCGCGGCCCGCCCAACGACGGCCGC
CACCATGGCTTCAGGAAGTAATGTTGAAGAATATGAACTTGATGTTGAAGCTCTGGTTGTAATTTTAAGA
GATAGAAATATACCAAGAAATCCTTTACATGGAGAAGTTATAGGTCTTCGCCTTACTGAAGGATGGTGGG
GACAAATTGAGAGATTTCAGATGGTACGTCTAATATTACAAAATGATGATAATGAACCTTTACAGAGACC
TAGATATGAGGTAATACAACGAGCTGTAAACCCTCATACAATGTTTATGATATCAGGACCATTAGCTGAA
CTTCAATTAGCCTTTCAGGATTTAGATTTACCTGAAGGTCCATTGAGGTTTGGTCCATTGGCAAATGGAC
ATTATGTTCAAGGAGATCCTTATAGTAGTTCTTACAGACCAGTAACAATGGCCGAAACAGCCCAAATGAC
TAGAGATGAACTGGAAGATGTTCTTAATACTCAAAGTGAAATAGAAATTCAAATGATAAATTTATTGGAG
TTGTATGAAGTTGAAACTAGAGCTCTTAGAAGACAATTAGCTGAGAGATCTAGTACAGGGCAAGGAGGAA
TATCCCCAGGAGCTCCTCGTTCTCGACCACCAGTAAGCAGCTTCTCAGGGTTACCAAGTTTGCCCTCTAT
ACCTGGGATTCATCCCAGGGCACCTTCACCTCCAAGGGCAACTTCTACTCCGGGAAATATTCCTTGGAGT
TTAGGAGATGATAACCCACCTTCATCTAGTTTTCCTGGACCCTCTCAACCTCGTGTTTCTTTCCATCCGG
GAAATCCTTTTGTTGAAGAAGAAGGTCATAGACCTAGATCCCAGTCTAGAGAAAGGAGAAGAGAAATTCT
TCCTGCTCCTGTACCGTCAGCACCTCCTATGATTCAGTATATACCAGTACCACCTCCACCACCGATTGGC
ACGGTTATACCTATTCAGCATATCAGATCTGTAACTGGAGAGCCTCCTAGAAACCCAAGAGAAATACCAA
TTTGGCTAGGACGAAATGCTCCTGCTATAGATGGAGTGTTCCCTGTTACAACACCGGATCTAAGATGCAG
AATAATTAATGCTATACTAGGAGGAAATATTGGGCTATCATTAACCCCTGGAGACTGTTTAACATGGGAC
TCAGCAGTAGCCACCTTATTTATTAGAACCCATGGAACTTTTCCAATGCATCAGCTTGGAAATGTAATAA
AAGGCATAGTTGATCAAGAAGGAGTGGCAACAGCATATACTTTGGGAATGATGCTTTCTGGACAAAATTA
TCAATTAGTTTCTGGAATAATTAGAGGATATTTGCCTGGACAAGCTGTAGTAACTGCATTACAACAGCGT
TTAGACCAAGAAATAGATGATCAAACAAGAGCAGAGACTTTTATTCAACATCTAAATGCTGTATATGAAA
TTTTAGGCCTTAATGCCAGAGGACAAAGTATACGTGCTTCAGTGACTCCTCAACCCCGACCATCCAGAGG
TAGAGGTCGAGGTCAAAATACTTCTAGACCCTCTCAAGGACCAGCTAATAGCGGGCGGGGACGACAGCGC
CCTGCTTCTGGTCAAAGCAACAGAGGATCTAGTACTCAGAATCAAAATCAAGATAATTTAAATCAAGGAG
GATATAATCTTCGACCCCGTACTTACCAACCTCAAAGGTACGGAGGAGGACGTGGACGAAGATGGAACGA
TAATACTAACAATCAAGAGTCCAGACCATCAGATCAAGGTTCTCAAACTCCTAGGCCAAATCAAGCAGGC
TCTGGGGTGCGTGGCAATCAGTCACAAACTCCCAGACCAGCTGCTGGTCGCGGAGGAAGAGGTAACCACA
ACCGAAACCAACGATCATCCGGTGCTGGTGACTCACGCGCTGTCAATACCGTGACACAGAGTGCCACGTC
CTCCACAGATGAATCCTCTTCAGCTGTTACAGCCGCTTCCGGCGGAGATCAAAGGGACTAAATTGTTAGC
CCACTGGGATTCAGGGGCAACAATAACTTGTATTCCTGAAAGTTTTTTAGAAGATGAACAACCTATTAAA
AAGACTTTAATAAAAACAATTCATGGAGAAAAACAACAAAATGTTTATTATGTAACCTTTAAAGTTAAAG
GAAGAAAAGTGGAAGCAGAAGTGATAGCTTCTCCTTATGAGTATATTTTGCTGTCGCCAACAGATGTTCC
TTGGTTAACACAGCAACCACTTCAGTTAACAATTTTAGTTCCTCTTCAAGAATATCAAGAGAAAATCTTA
ATTGCGGCCGCGGGGATCCAGACATGATAAGATACATTGATGAGTTTGGACAAACCACAACTAGAATGCA
GTGAAAAAAATGCTTTATTTGTGAAATTTGTGATGCTATTGCTTTATTTGTAACCATTATAAGCTGCAAT
AAACAAGTTAACAACAACAATTGCATTCATTTTATGTTTCAGGTTCAGGGGGAGGTGTGGGAGGTTTTTT
CGGATCCTCTAGAGTCGACCTGCAGGCATGCAAGCTTGGCGTAATCATGGTCATAGCTGTTTCCTGTGTG
AAATTGTTATCCGCTCACAATTCCACACAACATACGAGCCGGAAGCATAAAGTGTAAAGCCTGGGGTGCC
TAATGAGTGAGCTAACTCACATTAATTGCGTTGCGCTCACTGCCCGCTTTCCAGTCGGGAAACCTGTCGT
GCCAGCTGCATTAATGAATCGGCCAACGCGCGGGGAGAGGCGGTTTGCGTATTGGGCGCTCTTCCGCTTC
CTCGCTCACTGACTCGCTGCGCTCGGTCGTTCGGCTGCGGCGAGCGGTATCAGCTCACTCAAAGGCGGTA
ATACGGTTATCCACAGAATCAGGGGATAACGCAGGAAAGAACATGTGAGCAAAAGGCCAGCAAAAGGCCA
GGAACCGTAAAAAGGCCGCGTTGCTGGCGTTTTTCCATAGGCTCCGCCCCCCTGACGAGCATCACAAAAA
TCGACGCTCAAGTCAGAGGTGGCGAAACCCGACAGGACTATAAAGATACCAGGCGTTTCCCCCTGGAAGC
TCCCTCGTGCGCTCTCCTGTTCCGACCCTGCCGCTTACCGGATACCTGTCCGCCTTTCTCCCTTCGGGAA
GCGTGGCGCTTTCTCATAGCTCACGCTGTAGGTATCTCAGTTCGGTGTAGGTCGTTCGCTCCAAGCTGGG
CTGTGTGCACGAACCCCCCGTTCAGCCCGACCGCTGCGCCTTATCCGGTAACTATCGTCTTGAGTCCAAC
CCGGTAAGACACGACTTATCGCCACTGGCAGCAGCCACTGGTAACAGGATTAGCAGAGCGAGGTATGTAG
GCGGTGCTACAGAGTTCTTGAAGTGGTGGCCTAACTACGGCTACACTAGAAGAACAGTATTTGGTATCTG
CGCTCTGCTGAAGCCAGTTACCTTCGGAAAAAGAGTTGGTAGCTCTTGATCCGGCAAACAAACCACCGCT
GGTAGCGGTGGTTTTTTTGTTTGCAAGCAGCAGATTACGCGCAGAAAAAAAGGATCTCAAGAAGATCCTT
TGATCTTTTCTACGGGGTCTGACGCTCAGTGGAACGAAAACTCACGTTAAGGGATTTTGGTCATGAGATT
ATCAAAAAGGATCTTCACCTAGATCCTTTTAAATTAAAAATGAAGTTTTAAATCAATCTAAAGTATATAT
GAGTAAACTTGGTCTGACAGTTACCAATGCTTAATCAGTGAGGCACCTATCTCAGCGATCTGTCTATTTC
GTTCATCCATAGTTGCCTGACTCCCCGTCGTGTAGATAACTACGATACGGGAGGGCTTACCATCTGGCCC
CAGTGCTGCAATGATACCGCGAGACCCACGCTCACCGGCTCCAGATTTATCAGCAATAAACCAGCCAGCC
GGAAGGGCCGAGCGCAGAAGTGGTCCTGCAACTTTATCCGCCTCCATCCAGTCTATTAATTGTTGCCGGG
AAGCTAGAGTAAGTAGTTCGCCAGTTAATAGTTTGCGCAACGTTGTTGCCATTGCTACAGGCATCGTGGT
GTCACGCTCGTCGTTTGGTATGGCTTCATTCAGCTCCGGTTCCCAACGATCAAGGCGAGTTACATGATCC
CCCATGTTGTGCAAAAAAGCGGTTAGCTCCTTCGGTCCTCCGATCGTTGTCAGAAGTAAGTTGGCCGCAG
TGTTATCACTCATGGTTATGGCAGCACTGCATAATTCTCTTACTGTCATGCCATCCGTAAGATGCTTTTC
TGTGACTGGTGAGTACTCAACCAAGTCATTCTGAGAATAGTGTATGCGGCGACCGAGTTGCTCTTGCCCG
GCGTCAATACGGGATAATACCGCGCCACATAGCAGAACTTTAAAAGTGCTCATCATTGGAAAACGTTCTT
CGGGGCGAAAACTCTCAAGGATCTTACCGCTGTTGAGATCCAGTTCGATGTAACCCACTCGTGCACCCAA
CTGATCTTCAGCATCTTTTACTTTCACCAGCGTTTCTGGGTGAGCAAAAACAGGAAGGCAAAATGCCGCA
AAAAAGGGAATAAGGGCGACACGGAAATGTTGAATACTCATACTCTTCCTTTTTCAATATTATTGAAGCA
TTTATCAGGGTTATTGTCTCATGAGCGGATACATATTTGAATGTATTTAGAAAAATAAACAAATAGGGGT
TCCGCGCACATTTCCCCGAAAAGTGCCACCTGACGTCTAAGAAACCATTATTATCATGACATTAACCTAT
AAAAATAGGCGTATCACGAGGCCCTTTCGTCTCGCGCGTTTCGGTGATGACGGTGAAAACCTCTGACACA
TGCAGCTCCCGGAGACGGTCACAGCTTGTCTGTAAGCGGATGCCGGGAGCAGACAAGCCCGTCAGGGCGC
GTCAGCGGGTGTTGGCGGGTGTCGGGGCTGGCTTAACTATGCGGCATCAGAGCAGATTGTACTGAGAGTG
CACCATATGCGGTGTGAAATACCGCACAGATGCGTAAGGAGAAAATACCGCATCAGGCGCCATTCGCCAT
TCAGGCTGCGCAACTGTTGGGAAGGGCGATCGGTGCGGGCCTCTTCGCTATTACGCCAGCTGGCGAAAGG
GGGATGTGCTGCAAGGCGATTAAGTTGGGTAACGCCAGGGTTTTCCCAGTCACGACGTTGTAAAACGACG
GCCAGT
Features (pLannotate 1.2.2; 18 found; start..end, strand, type, name):
      8..28      -  misc_feature   MCS (fragment): pUC18/19 multiple cloning site
     27..330     +  enhancer       CMV enhancer: human cytomegalovirus immediate early enhancer
    331..534     +  promoter       CMV promoter: human cytomegalovirus (CMV) immediate early promoter
    672..768     +  intron         SV40 intron: modified SV40 intron with splice donor and acceptor sites
    845..2788    +  CDS            gag: GAG_FOAMV - Experimental evidence at protein level: Swiss-Prot protein existence level 1. Involved in capsid formation and genome binding. Shortly after infection, interaction between incoming particle-associated Gag proteins and host dynein allows centrosomal targeting of the viral genome (associated to Gag), prior to nucleus translocation and integration into host genome. From Human spumaretrovirus (SFVcpz(hu)) (Human foamy virus).
   2739..3080    +  CDS            pol (fragment): POL_SFV3L - Protein inferred from homology: Swiss-Prot protein existence level 3. Integrase catalyzes viral DNA integration into the host chromosome, by performing a series of DNA cutting and joining reactions. This enzyme activity takes place after virion entry into a cell and reverse transcription of the RNA genome in dsDNA. The first step in the integration process is 3' processing. This step requires a complex comprising at least the viral genome, matrix protein, and integrase. This complex is called the pre-integration complex (PIC). The integrase protein removes 2 nucleotides from the 3'
   3095..3229    -  polyA_signal   SV40 poly(A) signal: SV40 polyadenylation signal
   3292..3327    +  misc_feature   MCS (fragment): pUC18/19 multiple cloning site
   3364..3380    -  protein_bind   lac operator: The lac repressor binds to the lac operator to inhibit transcription in E. coli. This inhibition can be relieved by adding lactose or isopropyl-β-D-thiogalactopyranoside (IPTG). lac repressor encoded by lacI
   3388..3418    -  promoter       lac promoter: promoter for the E. coli lac operon
   3433..3454    -  protein_bind   CAP binding site: CAP binding activates transcription in the presence of cAMP. E. coli catabolite activator protein
   3467..3559    -  CDS            lacI (fragment): lac repressor; lacI; The lac repressor binds to the lac operator to inhibit transcription in E. coli. This inhibition can be relieved by adding lactose or isopropyl-β-D-thiogalactopyranoside (IPTG).
   3742..4330    -  rep_origin     ori: high-copy-number ColE1/pMB1/pBR322/pUC origin of replication
   4501..5361    -  CDS            AmpR: β-lactamase; bla; confers resistance to ampicillin, carbenicillin, and related antibiotics
   5362..5466    -  promoter       AmpR promoter: bla
   5561..5596    +  CDS            rop (fragment): Rop protein, which maintains plasmids at low copy number; rop
   5698..5797    +  misc_feature   bom (fragment): basis of mobility region from pBR322
   5803..4       -  CDS            lacZα (fragment) (across the origin): LacZα fragment of β-galactosidase; lacZ fragment
