[The description below was written by a language model from this plasmid's Addgene catalogue record and pLannotate feature annotations shown in this document.]
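Description:
pCiGSΔΨ is a mammalian expression helper plasmid that supplies the foamy virus Gag protein in trans during production of replication-incompetent foamy virus vectors. It is built on the pCMV beta backbone and is about 5.95 kb in total. This is smaller than the listed backbone size, presumably because backbone sequence was replaced during cloning, though the record does not say so. In E. coli it is maintained at high copy from a ColE1/pUC-type origin and selected with ampicillin through the β-lactamase gene. The annotated fragments of lacZα, lacI, rop, bom and the pUC polylinker are vestigial backbone remnants with no functional role in the construct.

The expression cassette consists of the human CMV immediate-early enhancer and promoter, a modified SV40 intron providing splice donor and acceptor sites, the gag open reading frame from human foamy virus proviral DNA (HSRV2 deletion variant), and an SV40 polyadenylation signal. The roughly 2.5 kb insert extends past gag and includes a short fragment of the overlapping pol reading frame, which is too partial to encode functional Pol. The plasmid is described as a newer version of pCiGS with a more complete deletion of the packaging signal. That change should reduce packaging of the helper transcript into particles.

The depositor lists pCiGSΔΨ as one of four plasmids used to make "Deleted Foamy" (ΔΦ) vectors. pCiES and pCiPS express Env and Pol respectively, and pΔΦ is the transfer backbone, which retains only essential cis-acting viral sequences and carries a polylinker for a transgene cassette. The associated publication used such vectors to transduce human haematopoietic repopulating cells.
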