Addgene plasmid #108312: pCiGSΔΨ
Purpose: Foamy virus helper plasmid expressing Gag, driven by a CMV promoter. Ampicillin resistant.
Depositing lab: David Russell. Depositing organization: University of Washington. Publication: Transduction of long-term and mobilized peripheral blood-derived NOD/SCID repopulating cells by foamy virus vectors. Josephson NC, Trobridge G, Russell DW. Hum Gene Ther. 2004 Jan;15(1):87-92. 10.1089/10430340460732481 PubMed 14965380.
Backbone
  Vector backbone: pCMV beta
  Backbone manufacturer: unknown
  Backbone size w/o insert (bp): 7164
  Total vector size (bp): 5954
  Vector type: Mammalian Expression
Growth in bacteria
  Bacterial resistance: Ampicillin, 100 μg/mL
  Growth temperature: 37°C
  Growth strain: DH5alpha ; DH10B
  Copy number: High Copy
Gene/Insert
  Gene/Insert name: gag (alt name: pCiGSΔΨ is a newer version of the pCiGS Gag expression plasmid with a more complete deletion in the packaging signal)
  Species: Human foamy virus proviral DNA, HSRV2 deletion variant
  Insert size (bp): 2543
  Mutation: pCiGSΔΨ is a newer version of the pCiGS Gag expression plasmid with a more complete deletion in the packaging signal
  GenBank ID: Y07724.1 Y07723.1
  Promoter: CMV
  Cloning method: Restriction Enzyme; 5′ cloning site NotI (destroyed during cloning); 3′ cloning site NotI (not destroyed)
  Sequencing primers: 5′ unknown; 3′ unknown
Terms and licenses: Academic/Nonprofit Terms; Industry Terms: Not Available to Industry
Depositor comments: ΔΦ vectors are “”Deleted Foamy” virus vectors that only retain essential cis-acting viral sequences. The 4 plasmids required to make ΔΦ vectors are pCiES, pCiGSΔΨ, pCiPS, and pΔΦ. The first three plasmids are helper constructs expressing Env, Gag, and Pol respectively. pΔΦ is a deleted foamy vector backbone with a polylinker for you to insert a transgene cassette. A description of the plasmids has been published (Trobridge et al., 2002). For additional information, please see: http://depts.washington.edu/dwrlab/reagents/foamy-virus-reagents/ http://depts.washington.edu/dwrlab/reagents/aav-serotype-reagents/
How to cite: pCiGSΔΨ was a gift from David Russell (Addgene plasmid # 108312 ; http://n2t.net/addgene:108312 ; RRID:Addgene_108312)
